>Addgene plasmid #42134 | pET21b-RL015A | depositor full sequence | sequence record 56986 | pET21b-RL015A sequence 6849 bps
TGGCGAATGGG
[124 nt withheld, positions 12-135]
C
[91 nt withheld, positions 137-227]
A
[49 nt withheld, positions 229-277]
CCTTTGACGTTGGAGTCCACGTTCTTT
[37 nt withheld, positions 305-341]
ACCCTATCTCGGTCTATTCTTTTGATTTATAAGGGATTTTGCCGATTTCGGCCTATTGGTTAAAAAATGA
GCTGATTTAACAAAAATTTAACGCGAATTTTAACAAAATATTAACGTTTACAATTTCAGGTGGCACTTTT
CGGGGAAATGTGCGCGGAACCCCTATTTGTTTATTTTTCTAAATACATTCAAATATGTATCCGCTCATGA
GACAATAACCCTGATAAATGCTTCAATAATATTGAAAAAGGAAGAGTATGAGTATTCAACATTTCCGTGT
CGCCCTTATTCCCTTTTTTGCGGCATTTTGCCTTCCTGTTTTTGCTCACCCAGAAACGCTGGTGAAAGTA
AAAGATGCTGAAGATCAGTTGGGTGCACGAGTGGGTTACATCGAACTGGATCTCAACAGCGGTAAGATCC
TTGAGAGTTTTCGCCCCGAAGAACGTTTTCCAATGATGAGCACTTTTAAAGTTCTGCTATGTGGCGCGGT
ATTATCCCGTATTGACGCCGGGCAAGAGCAACTCGGTCGCCGCATACACTATTCTCAGAATGACTTGGTT
GAGTACTCACCAGTCACAGAAAAGCATCTTACGGATGGCATGACAGTAAGAGAATTATGCAGTGCTGCCA
TAACCATGAGTGATAACACTGCGGCCAACTTACTTCTGACAACGATCGGAGGACCGAAGGAGCTAACCGC
TTTTTTGCACAACATGGGGGATCATGTAACTCGCCTTGATCGTTGGGAACCGGAGCTGAATGAAGCCATA
CCAAACGACGAGCGTGACACCACGATGCCTGCAGCAATGGCAACAACGTTGCGCAAACTATTAACTGGCG
AACTACTTACTCTAGCTTCCCGGCAACAATTAATAGACTGGATGGAGGCGGATAAAGTTGCAGGACCACT
TCTGCGCTCGGCCCTTCCGGCTGGCTGGTTTATTGCTGATAAATCTGGAGCCGGTGAGCGTGGGTCTCGC
GGTATCATTGCAGCACTGGGGCCAGATGGTAAGCCCTCCCGTATCGTAGTTATCTACACGACGGGGAGTC
AGGCAACTATGGATGAACGAAATAGACAGATCGCTGAGATAGGTGCCTCACTGATTAAGCATTGGTAACT
GTCAGACCAAGTTTACTCATATATACTTTAGATTGATTTAAAACTTCATTTTTAATTTAAAAGGATCTAG
GTGAAGATCCTTTTTGATAATCTCATGACCAAAATCCCTTAACGTGAGTTTTCGTTCCACTGAGCGTCAG
ACCCCGTAGAAAAGATCAAAGGATCTTCTTGAGATCCTTTTTTTCTGCGCGTAATCTGCTGCTTGCAAAC
AAAAAAACCACCGCTACCAGCGGTGGTTTGTTTGCCGGATCAAGAGCTACCAACTCTTTTTCCGAAGGTA
ACTGGCTTCAGCAGAGCGCAGATACCAAATACTGTCCTTCTAGTGTAGCCGTAGTTAGGCCACCACTTCA
AGAACTCTGTAGCACCGCCTACATACCTCGCTCTGCTAATCCTGTTACCAGTGGCTGCTGCCAGTGGCGA
TAAGTCGTGTCTTACCGGGTTGGACTCAAGACGATAGTTACCGGATAAGGCGCAGCGGTCGGGCTGAACG
GGGGGTTCGTGCACACAGCCCAGCTTGGAGCGAACGACCTACACCGAACTGAGATACCTACAGCGTGAGC
TATGAGAAAGCGCCACGCTTCCCGAAGGGAGAAAGGCGGACAGGTATCCGGTAAGCGGCAGGGTCGGAAC
AGGAGAGCGCACGAGGGAGCTTCCAGGGGGAAACGCCTGGTATCTTTATAGTCCTGTCGGGTTTCGCCAC
CTCTGACTTGAGCGTCGATTTTTGTGATGCTCGTCAGGGGGGCGGAGCCTATGGAAAAACGCCAGCAACG
CGGCCTTTTTACGGTTCCTGGCCTTTTGCTGGCCTTTTGCTCACATGTTCTTTCCTGCGTTATCCCCTGA
TTCTGTGGATAACCGTATTACCGCCTTTGAGTGAGCTGATACCGCTCGCCGCAGCCGAACGACCGAGCGC
AGCGAGTCAGTGAGCGAGGAAGCGGAAGAGCGCCTGATGCGGTATTTTCTCCTTACGCATCTGTGCGGTA
TTTCACACCGCATATATGGTGCACTCTCAGTACAATCTGCTCTGATGCCGCATAGTTAAGCCAGTATACA
CTCCGCTATCGCTACGTGACTGGGTCATGGCTGCGCCCCGACACCCGCCAACACCCGCTGACGCGCCCTG
ACGGGCTTGTCTGCTCCCGGCATCCGCTTACAGACAAGCTGTGACCGTCTCCGGGAGCTGCATGTGTCAG
AGGTTTTCACCGTCATCACCGAAACGCGCGAGGCAGCTGCGGTAAAGCTCATCAGCGTGGTCGTGAAGCG
ATTCACAGATGTCTGCCTGTTCATCCGCGTCCAGCTCGTTGAGTTTCTCCAGAAGCGTTAATGTCTGGCT
TCTGATAAAGCGGGCCATGTTAAGGGCGGTTTTTTCCTGTTTGGTCACTGATGCCTCCGTGTAAGGGGGA
TTTCTGTTCATGGGGGTAATGATACCGATGAAACGAGAGAGGATGCTCACGATACGGGTTACTGATGATG
AACATGCCCGGTTACTGGAACGTTGTGAGGGTAAACAACTGGCGGTATGGATGCGGCGGGACCAGAGAAA
AATCACTCAGGGTCAATGCCAGCGCTTCGTTAATACAGATGTAGGTGTTCCACAGGGTAGCCAGCAGCAT
CCTGCGATGCAGATCCGGAACATAATGGTGCAGGGCGCTGACTTCCGCGTTTCCAGACTTTACGAAACAC
GGAAACCGAAGACCATTCATGTTGTTGCTCAGGTCGCAGACGTTTTGCAGCAGCAGTCGCTTCACGTTCG
CTCGCGTATCGGTGATTCATTCTGCTAACCAGTAAGGCAACCCCGCCAGCCTAGCCGGGTCCTCAACGAC
AGGAGCACGATCATGCGCACCCGTGGGGCCGCCATGCCGGCGATAATGGCCTGCTTCTCGCCGAAACGTT
TGGTGGCGGGACCAGTGACGAAGGCTTGAGCGAGGGCGTGCAAGATTCCGAATACCGCAAGCGACAGGCC
GATCATCGTCGCGCTCCAGCGAAAGCGGTCCTCGCCGAAAATGACCCAGAGCGCTGCCGGCACCTGTCCT
ACGAGTTGCATGATAAAGAAGACAGTCATAAGTGCGGCGACGATAGTCATGCCCCGCGCCCACCGGAAGG
AGCTGACTGGGTTGAAGGCTCTCAAGGGCATCGGTCGAGATCCCGGTGCCTAATGAGTGAGCTAACTTAC
ATTAATTGCGTTGCGCTCACTGCCCGCTTTCCAGTCGGGAAACCTGTCGTGCCAGCTGCATTAATGAATC
GGCCAACGCGCGGGGAGAGGCGGTTTGCGTATTGGGCGCCAGGGTGGTTTTTCTTTTCACCAGTGAGACG
GGCAACAGCTGATTGCCCTTCACCGCCTGGCCCTGAGAGAGTTGCAGCAAGCGGTCCACGCTGGTTTGCC
CCAGCAGGCGAAAATCCTGTTTGATGGTGGTTAACGGCGGGATATAACATGAGCTGTCTTCGGTATCGTC
GTATCCCACTACCGAGATATCCGCACCAACGCGCAGCCCGGACTCGGTAATGGCGCGCATTGCGCCCAGC
GCCATCTGATCGTTGGCAACCAGCATCGCAGTGGGAACGATGCCCTCATTCAGCATTTGCATGGTTTGTT
GAAAACCGGACATGGCACTCCAGTCGCCTTCCCGTTCCGCTATCGGCTGAATTTGATTGCGAGTGAGATA
TTTATGCCAGCCAGCCAGACGCAGACGCGCCGAGACAGAACTTAATGGGCCCGCTAACAGCGCGATTTGC
TGGTGACCCAATGCGACCAGATGCTCCACGCCCAGTCGCGTACCGTCTTCATGGGAGAAAATAATACTGT
TGATGGGTGTCTGGTCAGAGACATCAAGAAATAACGCCGGAACATTAGTGCAGGCAGCTTCCACAGCAAT
GGCATCCTGGTCATCCAGCGGATAGTTAATGATCAGCCCACTGACGCGTTGCGCGAGAAGATTGTGCACC
GCCGCTTTACAGGCTTCGACGCCGCTTCGTTCTACCATCGACACCACCACGCTGGCACCCAGTTGATCGG
CGCGAGATTTAATCGCCGCGACAATTTGCGACGGCGCGTGCAGGGCCAGACTGGAGGTGGCAACGCCAAT
CAGCAACGACTGTTTGCCCGCCAGTTGTTGTGCCACGCGGTTGGGAATGTAATTCAGCTCCGCCATCGCC
GCTTCCACTTTTTCCCGCGTTTTCGCAGAAACGTGGCTGGCCTGGTTCACCACGCGGGAAACGGTCTGAT
AAGAGACACCGGCATACTCTGCGACATCGTATAACGTTACTGGTTTCACATTCACCACCCTGAATTGACT
CTCTTCCGGGCGCTATCATGCCATACCGCGAAAGGTTTTGCGCCATTCGATGGTGTCCGGGATCTCGACG
CTCTCCCTTATGCGACTCCTGCATTAGGAAGCAGCCCAGTAGTAGGTTGAGGCCGTTGAGCACCGCCGCC
GCAAGGAATGGTGCATGCAAGGAGATGGCGCCCAACAGTCCCCCGGCCACGGGGCCTGCCACCATACCCA
CGCCGAAACAAGCGCTCATGAGCCCGAAGTGGCGAGCCCGATCTTCCCCATCGGTGATGTCGGCGATATA
GGCGCCAGCAACCGCACCTGTGGCGCCGGTGATGCCGGCCACGATGCGTCCGGCGTAGAGGATCGAGATC
TCGATCCCGCGAAATTAATACGACTCACTATAGGGGAATTGTGAGCGGATAACAATTCCCCTCTAGAAAT
AATTTTGTTTAACTTTAAGAAGGAGATATACATATGGCTAGCATGCGTAAAGGCGAAGAGCTGTTCACTG
GTGTCGTCCCTATTCTGGTGGAACTGGATGGTGATGTCAACGGTCATAAGTTTTCCGTGCGTGGCGAGGG
TGAAGGTGACGCAACTAATGGTAAACTGACGCTGAAGTTCATCTGTACTACTGGTAAACTGCCGGTACCT
TGGCCGACTCTGGTAACGACGCTGACTTATGGTGTTCAGTGCTTTGCTCGTTATCCGGACCATATGAAGC
AGCATGACTTCTTCAAGTCCGCCATGCCGGAAGGCTATGTGCAGGAACGCACGATTTCCTTTAAGGATGA
CGGCACGTACAAAACGCGTGCGGAAGTGAAATTTGAAGGCGATACCCTGGTAAACCGCATTGAGCTGAAA
GGCATTGACTTTAAAGAAGACGGCAATATCCTGGGCCATAAGCTGGAATACAATTTTAACAGCCACAATG
TTTACATCACCGCCGATAAACAAAAAAATGGCATTAAAGCGAATTTTAAAATTCGCCACAACGTGGAGGA
TGGCAGCGTGCAGCTGGCTGATCACTACCAGCAAAACACTCCAATCGGTGATGGTCCTGTTCTGCTGCCA
GACAATCACTATCTGAGCACGCAAAGCGTTCTGTCTAAAGATCCGAACGAGAAACGCGATCATATGGTTC
TGCTGGAGTTCGTAACCGCAGCGGGCATCACGCATGGTATGGATGAACTGTACAAATAAGCGGATCCGAA
TAATTTTGTTTAACTTTAAGAAGGAGATATACATATGGTGAGTAAAGGCGAGGAGGACAATATGGCGATC
ATCAAAGAGTTCATGCGCTTCAAAGTCCACATGGAAGGCAGCGTTAATGGTCACGAGTTCGAAATTGAGG
GCGAAGGCGAAGGTCGTCCGTATGAGGGTACACAGACCGCTAAACTGAAAGTCACGAAAGGTGGTCCACT
GCCATTTGCTTGGGATATTCTGAGCCCACAGTTCATGTATGGCTCCAAAGCCTATGTGAAACATCCGGCC
GATATTCCGGACTATCTGAAACTGAGCTTCCCTGAAGGGTTCAAATGGGAACGTGTGATGAACTTTGAGG
ATGGTGGTGTTGTGACAGTGACACAGGATTCTAGCCTGCAAGACGGTGAGTTCATCTATAAAGTGAAACT
GCGTGGCACGAATTTTCCGAGTGATGGCCCGGTTATGCAGAAAAAAACGATGGGTTGGGAGGCCTCTAGT
GAGCGTATGTATCCAGAAGATGGCGCTCTGAAAGGCGAAATCAAACAGCGTCTGAAACTGAAAGATGGTG
GCCACTATGATGCCGAAGTGAAAACCACGTATAAAGCCAAAAAACCTGTCCAACTGCCTGGTGCCTATAA
CGTTAACATCAAACTGGACATCACCTCACACAATGAGGACTATACGATCGTGGAGCAGTATGAGCGTGCT
GAAGGACGTCATTCTACCGGTGGTATGGATGAGCTGTATAAATAACTCGAGCACCACCACCACCACCACT
GAGATCCGGCTGCTAACAAAGCCCGAAAGGAAGCTGAGTTGGCTGCTGCCACCGCTGAGCAATAACTAGC
ATAACCCCTTGGGGCCTCTAAACGGGTCTTGAGGGGTTTTTTGCTGAAAGGAGGAACTATATCCGGAT
Features (pLannotate 1.2.2; 21 found; start..end, strand, type, name):
     12..467     +  rep_origin     f1 ori (sequence partly withheld): f1 bacteriophage origin of replication; arrow indicates direction of (+) strand synthesis
    494..598     +  promoter       AmpR promoter: bla
    599..1459    +  CDS            AmpR: β-lactamase; bla; confers resistance to ampicillin, carbenicillin, and related antibiotics
   1630..2218    +  rep_origin     ori: high-copy-number ColE1/pMB1/pBR322/pUC origin of replication
   2404..2546    -  misc_feature   bom: basis of mobility region from pBR322
   2648..2839    -  CDS            rop: Rop protein, which maintains plasmids at low copy number; rop
   2856..3236    +  CDS            YPB1_ECOLX: Protein predicted: Swiss-Prot protein existence level 4. From Escherichia coli.
   3308..3599    -  CDS            TcR (fragment): tetracycline efflux protein; tet; confers resistance to tetracycline
   3614..3635    -  protein_bind   CAP binding site: CAP binding activates transcription in the presence of cAMP. E. coli catabolite activator protein
   3648..4730    -  CDS            lacI: lac repressor; lacI; The lac repressor binds to the lac operator to inhibit transcription in E. coli. This inhibition can be relieved by adding lactose or isopropyl-β-D-thiogalactopyranoside (IPTG).
   4731..4808    -  promoter       lacI promoter: lacI
   4816..5095    -  CDS            TcR (fragment): tetracycline efflux protein; tet; confers resistance to tetracycline
   5117..5135    +  promoter       T7 promoter: promoter for bacteriophage T7 RNA polymerase
   5136..5160    +  protein_bind   lac operator: The lac repressor binds to the lac operator to inhibit transcription in E. coli. This inhibition can be relieved by adding lactose or isopropyl-β-D-thiogalactopyranoside (IPTG). lac repressor encoded by lacI
   5175..5197    +  RBS            RBS: efficient ribosome binding site from bacteriophage T7 gene 10 (Olins and Rangwala, 1989)
   5214..5927    +  CDS            superfolder GFP: GFP variant that folds robustly even when fused to poorly folded proteins (Pédelacq et al., 2006)
   5946..5968    +  RBS            RBS: efficient ribosome binding site from bacteriophage T7 gene 10 (Olins and Rangwala, 1989)
   5976..6683    +  CDS            mCherry: mCherry is a basic (constitutively fluorescent) red fluorescent protein published in 2004, derived from Discosoma sp.. It is reported to be a very rapidly-maturing monomer with low acid sensitivity.
   6693..6710    +  CDS            9xHis (fragment): 9xHis affinity tag
   6720..6769    +  CDS            SET1 (fragment): solubility-enhancement tag derived from T7 phage gene 10B
   6777..6824    +  terminator     T7 terminator: transcription terminator for bacteriophage T7 RNA polymerase
