[The description below was written by a language model from this plasmid's Addgene catalogue record and pLannotate feature annotations shown in this document.]
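Description:
pET21b-RL015A is a bacterial expression plasmid built on the Novagen pET21b backbone, with a total size of 6,849 bp including a 1,482 bp synthetic insert. It is propagated in E. coli under ampicillin selection (β-lactamase driven by its own promoter) and replicates from a pBR322-type ColE1 origin. The bom region and the rop gene are retained, consistent with the low copy number listed in the record. An f1 origin is also present, along with short tetracycline-resistance gene fragments that are remnants of the pBR322 lineage and are not functional markers.

The payload is a two-gene operon cloned between BamHI and XhoI. A single T7 promoter with an adjacent lac operator drives one transcript that encodes superfolder GFP followed by mCherry. Each coding sequence is preceded by its own copy of the strong T7 gene 10 ribosome binding site, so the two fluorescent proteins are translated independently rather than as a fusion. The transcript ends at the T7 terminator. The plasmid-borne lacI gene supplies the repressor, making expression IPTG-inducible in hosts that provide T7 RNA polymerase. The vector's His-tag sequence lies downstream of the mCherry reading frame, but the record does not establish whether it is translated. The depositor notes that the first gene is sfGFP, not eGFP as an automatically generated map suggests.

The associated publication concerns fluorescent proteins and in vitro genetic organization for cell-free synthetic biology. This suggests the construct serves as a dual-colour reporter for comparing the output of genes at different positions in an operon in T7-driven transcription–translation systems.
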