Addgene plasmid #42134: pET21b-RL015A
Depositing lab: Sheref Mansy. Depositing organization: Universita degli Studi di Trento. Publication: Fluorescent Proteins and in Vitro Genetic Organization for Cell-Free Synthetic Biology. Lentini R, Forlin M, Martini L, Del Bianco C, Spencer AC, Torino D, Mansy SS. ACS Synth Biol. 2013 Mar 15. 10.1021/sb400003y PubMed 23654270.
Backbone
  Vector backbone: pET21b
  Backbone manufacturer: Novagen
  Backbone size w/o insert (bp): 5367
  Total vector size (bp): 6849
  Vector type: Bacterial Expression
Growth in bacteria
  Bacterial resistance: Ampicillin, 100 μg/mL
  Growth temperature: 37°C
  Growth strain: DH5alpha
  Copy number: Low Copy
Gene/Insert
  Gene/Insert name: sfGFP-mCherry
  Species: Synthetic
  Insert size (bp): 1482
  Promoter: T7 promoter
  Cloning method: Restriction Enzyme; 5′ cloning site BamHI (not destroyed); 3′ cloning site XhoI (not destroyed)
  Sequencing primers: 5′ ctctctGGATCCgaataattttgtttaactttaagaag; 3′ gtgtgtCTCGAGttatttatacagctcatccata
Terms and licenses: Academic/Nonprofit Terms; Industry Terms: Not Available to Industry
Depositor comments: the first gene is sfGFP not eGFP as shown in the plasmid map generated by the website.
How to cite: pET21b-RL015A was a gift from Sheref Mansy (Addgene plasmid # 42134 ; http://n2t.net/addgene:42134 ; RRID:Addgene_42134)
