>Addgene plasmid #42134 | pET21b-RL015A | addgene partial sequence | sequence record 59282 | T7term 5'-GCTAGTTATTGCTCAGCGG-3'
TTAGCAGCCGGATCTCAGTGGTGGTGGTGGTGGTGCTCGAGTTATTTATACAGCTCATCCATACCACCGG
TAGAATGACGTCCTTCAGCACGCTCATACTGCTCCACGATCGTATAGTCCTCATTGTGTGAGGTGATGTC
CAGTTTGATGTTAACGTTATAGGCACCAGGCAGTTGGACAGGTTTTTTGGCTTTATACGTGGTTTTCACT
TCGGCATCATAGTGGCCACCATCTTTCAGTTTCAGACGCTGTTTGATTTCGCCTTTCAGAGCGCCATCTT
CTGGATACATACGCTCACTAGAGGCCTCCCAACCCATCGTTTTTTTCTGCATAACCGGGCCATCACTCGG
AAAATTCGTGCCACGCAGTTTCACTTTATAGATGAACTCACCGTCTTGCAGGCTAGAATCCTGTGTCACT
GTCACAACACCACCATCCTCAAAGTTCATCACACGTTCCCATTTGAACCCTTCAGGGAAGCTCAGTTTCA
GATAGTCCGGAATATCGGCCGGATGTTTCACATAGGCTTTGGAGCCATACATGAACTGTGGGCTCAGAAT
ATCCCAAGCAAATGGCAGTGGACCACCTTTCGTGACTTTCAGTTTAGCGGTCTGTGTACCCTCATACGGA
CGACCTTCGCCTTCGCCCTCAATTTCGAACTCGTGACCATTAACGCTGCCTTCCATGTGGACTTTGAAGC
GCATGAACTCTTTGATGATCGCCATATTGTCCTCCTCGCCTTTACTCACCATATGTATATCTCCTTCTTA
AAGTTAAACAAAATTATTCGGATCCGCTTATTTGTACAGTTCATCCATACCATGCGT
