>Addgene plasmid #42134 | pET21b-RL015A | addgene partial sequence | sequence record 59338 | T7 5'-TAATACGACTCACTATAGGG-3'
ACTTTAAGAAGGAGATATACATATGGCTAGCATGCGTAAAGGCGAAGAGCTGTTCACTGGTGTCGTCCCT
ATTCTGGTGGAACTGGATGGTGATGTCAACGGTCATAAGTTTTCCGTGCGTGGCGAGGGTGAAGGTGACG
CAACTAATGGTAAACTGACGCTGAAGTTCATCTGTACTACTGGTAAACTGCCGGTACCTTGGCCGACTCT
GGTAACGACGCTGACTTATGGTGTTCAGTGCTTTGCTCGTTATCCGGACCATATGAAGCAGCATGACTTC
TTCAAGTCCGCCATGCCGGAAGGCTATGTGCAGGAACGCACGATTTCCTTTAAGGATGACGGCACGTACA
AAACGCGTGCGGAAGTGAAATTTGAAGGCGATACCCTGGTAAACCGCATTGAGCTGAAAGGCATTGACTT
TAAAGAAGACGGCAATATCCTGGGCCATAAGCTGGAATACAATTTTAACAGCCACAATGTTTACATCACC
GCCGATAAACAAAAAAATGGCATTAAAGCGAATTTTAAAATTCGCCACAACGTGGAGGATGGCAGCGTGC
AGCTGGCTGATCACTACCAGCAAAACACTCCAATCGGTGATGGTCCTGTTCTGCTGCCAGACAATCACTA
TCTGAGCACGCAAAGCGTTCTGTCTAAAGATCCGAACGAGAAACGCGATCATATGGTTCTGCTGGAGTTC
GTAACCGCAGCGGGCATCACGCATGGTATGGATGAACTGTACAAATAAGCGGATCCGAATAATTTTGTTT
AACTTTAAGAAGGAGATATACATATGGTGAGTAAAGGCGAGGAGGACAATATGGCGATCATC
